Addgene plasmid #110650: pcDNA3-PBZ-mRuby2
Purpose: expresses a PAR-binding (PBZ) domain fused to mRuby2
Depositing lab: Chris Lord. Depositing organization: Institute of Cancer Research. Publication: Coupling bimolecular PARylation biosensors with genetic screens to identify PARylation targets. Krastev DB, Pettitt SJ, Campbell J, Song F, Tanos BE, Stoynov SS, Ashworth A, Lord CJ. Nat Commun. 2018 May 22;9(1):2016. doi: 10.1038/s41467-018-04466-4. PubMed 29789535.
Backbone
  Vector backbone: pcDNA3-mRuby2
  Backbone manufacturer: Michael Lin, Addgene plasmid #40260
  Vector type: Mammalian Expression
Growth in bacteria
  Bacterial resistance: Ampicillin, 100 μg/mL
  Growth temperature: 37°C
  Growth strain: DH5alpha
  Copy number: High Copy
Gene/Insert
  Gene/Insert name: PBZ domain from APLF, amino acids 371-451 (alt name: Aprataxin and PNK-like factor)
  Species: H. sapiens (human)
  Entrez Gene: APLF (a.k.a. APFL, C2orf13, PALF, Xip1, ZCCHH1)
  Tag / fusion protein: mRuby2 (C terminal on backbone)
  Cloning method: Gibson Cloning
  Sequencing primers: 5′ unknown
Terms and licenses: Academic/Nonprofit Terms; Industry Terms: Not Available to Industry
How to cite: pcDNA3-PBZ-mRuby2 was a gift from Chris Lord (Addgene plasmid # 110650 ; http://n2t.net/addgene:110650 ; RRID:Addgene_110650)
