[The description below was written by a language model from this plasmid's Addgene catalogue record and pLannotate feature annotations shown in this document.]
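Description:
pcDNA3-PBZ-mRuby2 is a mammalian expression plasmid of about 6.5 kb, built by Gibson cloning into a pcDNA3-mRuby2 backbone. It is maintained in E. coli through a high-copy ColE1/pUC-type origin with ampicillin selection (AmpR under its own bla promoter). An f1 origin is also present. For mammalian cells, the backbone carries a neomycin phosphotransferase gene driven by the SV40 enhancer/early promoter and terminated by an SV40 poly(A) signal, which would allow G418 selection of stable transfectants. Short annotated fragments, such as the ble, lacI, bom and HIV-1 LTR matches, appear to be backbone remnants or sequence-similarity hits rather than functional elements.

The payload is a fusion protein transcribed from the CMV enhancer/promoter and terminated by the bovine growth hormone poly(A) signal. The open reading frame begins with the poly(ADP-ribose)-binding zinc finger (PBZ) region of human APLF, recorded as amino acids 371-451. APLF is a DNA-break repair factor that is recruited to damage sites by binding poly(ADP-ribose). Next comes a short linker region carrying a partial T7 gene 10 leader tag and an Xpress epitope with an enterokinase site, both inherited from the backbone. The red fluorescent protein mRuby2 forms the C-terminal part of the fusion. T7 and SP6 promoters flank the cassette and can serve for in vitro transcription or as sequencing primer sites.

The fusion acts as a fluorescent reader of PARylation, and the associated publication title describes bimolecular PARylation biosensors coupled with genetic screens to identify PARylation targets. The depositor-supplied and sequencing-derived records show the same set of features, differing only in their start coordinate and by one nucleotide in length.
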