Features (pLannotate 1.2.2; 24 found; start..end, strand, type, name):
     36..80      -  misc_feature   bom (fragment): basis of mobility region from pBR322
    235..614     +  enhancer       CMV enhancer: human cytomegalovirus immediate early enhancer
    615..818     +  promoter       CMV promoter: human cytomegalovirus (CMV) immediate early promoter
    814..847     +  LTR            5' LTR (truncated) (fragment): truncated 5' long terminal repeat (LTR) from HIV-1
    863..881     +  promoter       T7 promoter: promoter for bacteriophage T7 RNA polymerase
    884..1192    +  CDS            APLF (fragment): APLF_HUMAN - Also known as C2orf13, PALF, XIP1. Experimental evidence at protein level: Swiss-Prot protein existence level 1. Nuclease involved in single-strand and double-strand DNA break repair (PubMed:17353262, PubMed:17396150). Recruited to sites of DNA damage through interaction with poly(ADP-ribose), a polymeric post- translational modification synthesized transiently at sites of chromosomal damage to accelerate DNA strand break repair reactions (PubMed:17353262, PubMed:17396150, PubMed:21211721). Displays apurinic- apyrimidinic (AP) endonuclease and 3'-5' exonuclease activities in vitro
   1217..1246    +  CDS            T7 tag (gene 10 leader) (fragment): leader peptide from bacteriophage T7 gene 10 promotes efficient translation in E. coli
   1250..1273    +  CDS            Xpress™ tag: Xpress™ epitope tag, including an enterokinase recognition and cleavage site
   1280..1990    +  CDS            mRuby2: mRuby2 is a basic (constitutively fluorescent) red fluorescent protein published in 2012, derived from Entacmaea quadricolor. It has moderate acid sensitivity.
   2054..2072    -  promoter       SP6 promoter: promoter for bacteriophage SP6 RNA polymerase
   2098..2322    +  polyA_signal   bGH poly(A) signal: bovine growth hormone polyadenylation signal
   2326..2347    +  promoter       SV40 promoter (fragment): SV40 enhancer and early promoter
   2368..2796    +  rep_origin     f1 ori (sequence partly withheld): f1 bacteriophage origin of replication; arrow indicates direction of (+) strand synthesis
   2810..3140    +  promoter       SV40 promoter: SV40 enhancer and early promoter
   3207..3998    +  CDS            neo: KKA2_KLEPN - Also known as kan, nptII. Experimental evidence at protein level: Swiss-Prot protein existence level 1. Resistance to kanamycin, neomycin, paromomycin, ribostamycin, butirosin and gentamicin B. From Klebsiella pneumoniae.
   4022..4180    +  CDS            ble (fragment): BLE_KLEPN - Experimental evidence at protein level: Swiss-Prot protein existence level 1. Binding protein with a strong affinity to the bleomycin family of antibiotics. Binds to CL990; an antimitotic-antibiotic compound. From Klebsiella pneumoniae.
   4175..4296    +  polyA_signal   SV40 poly(A) signal: SV40 polyadenylation signal
   4369..4385    -  protein_bind   lac operator: The lac repressor binds to the lac operator to inhibit transcription in E. coli. This inhibition can be relieved by adding lactose or isopropyl-β-D-thiogalactopyranoside (IPTG). lac repressor encoded by lacI
   4393..4423    -  promoter       lac promoter: promoter for the E. coli lac operon
   4438..4459    -  protein_bind   CAP binding site: CAP binding activates transcription in the presence of cAMP. E. coli catabolite activator protein
   4472..4564    -  CDS            lacI (fragment): lac repressor; lacI; The lac repressor binds to the lac operator to inhibit transcription in E. coli. This inhibition can be relieved by adding lactose or isopropyl-β-D-thiogalactopyranoside (IPTG).
   4747..5335    -  rep_origin     ori: high-copy-number ColE1/pMB1/pBR322/pUC origin of replication
   5506..6366    -  CDS            AmpR: β-lactamase; bla; confers resistance to ampicillin, carbenicillin, and related antibiotics
   6367..6471    -  promoter       AmpR promoter: bla
>Addgene plasmid #110650 | pcDNA3-PBZ-mRuby2 | depositor full sequence | sequence record 208102 | pcDNA3-PBZ-mRuby2 sequence 6502 bps
GACGGATCGGGAGATCTCCCGATCCCCTATGGTCGACTCTCAGTACAATCTGCTCTGATGCCGCATAGTT
AAGCCAGTATCTGCTCCCTGCTTGTGTGTTGGAGGTCGCTGAGTAGTGCGCGAGCAAAATTTAAGCTACA
ACAAGGCAAGGCTTGACCGACAATTGCATGAAGAATCTGCTTAGGGTTAGGCGTTTTGCGCTGCTTCGCG
ATGTACGGGCCAGATATACGCGTTGACATTGATTATTGACTAGTTATTAATAGTAATCAATTACGGGGTC
ATTAGTTCATAGCCCATATATGGAGTTCCGCGTTACATAACTTACGGTAAATGGCCCGCCTGGCTGACCG
CCCAACGACCCCCGCCCATTGACGTCAATAATGACGTATGTTCCCATAGTAACGCCAATAGGGACTTTCC
ATTGACGTCAATGGGTGGACTATTTACGGTAAACTGCCCACTTGGCAGTACATCAAGTGTATCATATGCC
AAGTACGCCCCCTATTGACGTCAATGACGGTAAATGGCCCGCCTGGCATTATGCCCAGTACATGACCTTA
TGGGACTTTCCTACTTGGCAGTACATCTACGTATTAGTCATCGCTATTACCATGGTGATGCGGTTTTGGC
AGTACATCAATGGGCGTGGATAGCGGTTTGACTCACGGGGATTTCCAAGTCTCCACCCCATTGACGTCAA
TGGGAGTTTGTTTTGGCACCAAAATCAACGGGACTTTCCAAAATGTCGTAACAACTCCGCCCCATTGACG
CAAATGGGCGGTAGGCGTGTACGGTGGGAGGTCTATATAAGCAGAGCTCTCTGGCTAACTAGAGAACCCA
CTGCTTACTGGCTTATCGAAATTAATACGACTCACTATAGGGAGACCCAAGCTTACCGGTCACCATGGAC
TACAAAGACGATGACGACAAGCTTGCGGCCGCGAATTCAGGAAACAAGGTCAAGAGGACATCCTGCATGT
ATGGGGCAAACTGCTATAGGAAGAATCCTGTTCATTTTCAACATTTTAGCCATCCTGGTGATAGTGATTA
TGGAGGTGTTCAAATCGTGGGCCAAGATGAGACTGATGACCGGCCTGAATGTCCCTATGGACCATCCTGT
TATAGGAAGAATCCCCAGCACAAGATAGAATATAGACATAATACGCTTCCAGTGAGAAATGTTTTAGATG
AATCGGTACCAGTCGACTCTAGAAGAGCTAGCATGACTGGTGGACAGCAAATGGGTCGGGATCTGTACGA
CGATGACGATAAGGATCCGATGGTGTCTAAGGGCGAAGAGCTGATCAAGGAAAATATGCGTATGAAGGTG
GTCATGGAAGGTTCGGTCAACGGCCACCAATTCAAATGCACAGGTGAAGGAGAAGGCAATCCGTACATGG
GAACTCAAACCATGAGGATCAAAGTCATCGAGGGAGGACCCCTGCCATTTGCCTTTGACATTCTTGCCAC
GTCGTTCATGTATGGCAGCCGTACTTTTATCAAGTACCCGAAAGGCATTCCTGATTTCTTTAAACAGTCC
TTTCCTGAGGGTTTTACTTGGGAAAGAGTTACGAGATACGAAGATGGTGGAGTCGTCACCGTCATGCAGG
ACACCAGCCTTGAGGATGGCTGTCTCGTTTACCACGTCCAAGTCAGAGGGGTAAACTTTCCCTCCAATGG
TCCCGTGATGCAGAAGAAGACCAAGGGTTGGGAGCCTAATACAGAGATGATGTATCCAGCAGATGGTGGT
CTGAGGGGATACACTCATATGGCACTGAAAGTTGATGGTGGTGGCCATCTGTCTTGCTCTTTCGTAACAA
CTTACAGGTCAAAAAAGACCGTCGGGAACATCAAGATGCCCGGTATCCATGCCGTTGATCACCGCCTGGA
AAGGTTAGAGGAAAGTGACAATGAAATGTTCGTAGTACAACGCGAACACGCAGTTGCCAAGTTCGCCGGG
CTTGGTGGTGGGATGGACGAGCTGTACAAGTAAGAATTCTGCAGATATCCATCACACTGGCGGCCGCTCG
AGCATGCATCTAGAGGGCCCTATTCTATAGTGTCACCTAAATGCTAGAGCTCGCTGATCAGCCTCGACTG
TGCCTTCTAGTTGCCAGCCATCTGTTGTTTGCCCCTCCCCCGTGCCTTCCTTGACCCTGGAAGGTGCCAC
TCCCACTGTCCTTTCCTAATAAAATGAGGAAATTGCATCGCATTGTCTGAGTAGGTGTCATTCTATTCTG
GGGGGTGGGGTGGGGCAGGACAGCAAGGGGGAGGATTGGGAAGACAATAGCAGGCATGCTGGGGATGCGG
TGGGCTCTATGGCTTCTGAGGCGGAAAGAACCAGCTGGGGCTCTAGGGGGTATCCCC
[124 nt withheld, positions 2368-2491]
C
[32 nt withheld, positions 2493-2524]
CA
[57 nt withheld, positions 2527-2583]
A
[49 nt withheld, positions 2585-2633]
CCTTTGACGTTGGAGTCCACGTTCTTT
[37 nt withheld, positions 2661-2697]
ACCCTATCTCGGTCTATTCTTTTGATTTATAAGGGATTTTGGGGATTTCGGCCTATTGGTTAAAAAATGA
GCTGATTTAACAAAAATTTAACGCGAATTAATTCTGTGGAATGTGTGTCAGTTAGGGTGTGGAAAGTCCC
CAGGCTCCCCAGGCAGGCAGAAGTATGCAAAGCATGCATCTCAATTAGTCAGCAACCAGGTGTGGAAAGT
CCCCAGGCTCCCCAGCAGGCAGAAGTATGCAAAGCATGCATCTCAATTAGTCAGCAACCATAGTCCCGCC
CCTAACTCCGCCCATCCCGCCCCTAACTCCGCCCAGTTCCGCCCATTCTCCGCCCCATGGCTGACTAATT
TTTTTTATTTATGCAGAGGCCGAGGCCGCCTCTGCCTCTGAGCTATTCCAGAAGTAGTGAGGAGGCTTTT
TTGGAGGCCTAGGCTTTTGCAAAAAGCTCCCGGGAGCTTGTATATCCATTTTCGGATCTGATCAAGAGAC
AGGATGAGGATCGTTTCGCATGATTGAACAAGATGGATTGCACGCAGGTTCTCCGGCCGCTTGGGTGGAG
AGGCTATTCGGCTATGACTGGGCACAACAGACAATCGGCTGCTCTGATGCCGCCGTGTTCCGGCTGTCAG
CGCAGGGGCGCCCGGTTCTTTTTGTCAAGACCGACCTGTCCGGTGCCCTGAATGAACTGCAGGACGAGGC
AGCGCGGCTATCGTGGCTGGCCACGACGGGCGTTCCTTGCGCAGCTGTGCTCGACGTTGTCACTGAAGCG
GGAAGGGACTGGCTGCTATTGGGCGAAGTGCCGGGGCAGGATCTCCTGTCATCTCACCTTGCTCCTGCCG
AGAAAGTATCCATCATGGCTGATGCAATGCGGCGGCTGCATACGCTTGATCCGGCTACCTGCCCATTCGA
CCACCAAGCGAAACATCGCATCGAGCGAGCACGTACTCGGATGGAAGCCGGTCTTGTCGATCAGGATGAT
CTGGACGAAGAGCATCAGGGGCTCGCGCCAGCCGAACTGTTCGCCAGGCTCAAGGCGCGCATGCCCGACG
GCGAGGATCTCGTCGTGACCCATGGCGATGCCTGCTTGCCGAATATCATGGTGGAAAATGGCCGCTTTTC
TGGATTCATCGACTGTGGCCGGCTGGGTGTGGCGGACCGCTATCAGGACATAGCGTTGGCTACCCGTGAT
ATTGCTGAAGAGCTTGGCGGCGAATGGGCTGACCGCTTCCTCGTGCTTTACGGTATCGCCGCTCCCGATT
CGCAGCGCATCGCCTTCTATCGCCTTCTTGACGAGTTCTTCTGAGCGGGACTCTGGGGTTCGAAATGACC
GACCAAGCGACGCCCAACCTGCCATCACGAGATTTCGATTCCACCGCCGCCTTCTATGAAAGGTTGGGCT
TCGGAATCGTTTTCCGGGACGCCGGCTGGATGATCCTCCAGCGCGGGGATCTCATGCTGGAGTTCTTCGC
CCACCCCAACTTGTTTATTGCAGCTTATAATGGTTACAAATAAAGCAATAGCATCACAAATTTCACAAAT
AAAGCATTTTTTTCACTGCATTCTAGTTGTGGTTTGTCCAAACTCATCAATGTATCTTATCATGTCTGTA
TACCGTCGACCTCTAGCTAGAGCTTGGCGTAATCATGGTCATAGCTGTTTCCTGTGTGAAATTGTTATCC
GCTCACAATTCCACACAACATACGAGCCGGAAGCATAAAGTGTAAAGCCTGGGGTGCCTAATGAGTGAGC
TAACTCACATTAATTGCGTTGCGCTCACTGCCCGCTTTCCAGTCGGGAAACCTGTCGTGCCAGCTGCATT
AATGAATCGGCCAACGCGCGGGGAGAGGCGGTTTGCGTATTGGGCGCTCTTCCGCTTCCTCGCTCACTGA
CTCGCTGCGCTCGGTCGTTCGGCTGCGGCGAGCGGTATCAGCTCACTCAAAGGCGGTAATACGGTTATCC
ACAGAATCAGGGGATAACGCAGGAAAGAACATGTGAGCAAAAGGCCAGCAAAAGGCCAGGAACCGTAAAA
AGGCCGCGTTGCTGGCGTTTTTCCATAGGCTCCGCCCCCCTGACGAGCATCACAAAAATCGACGCTCAAG
TCAGAGGTGGCGAAACCCGACAGGACTATAAAGATACCAGGCGTTTCCCCCTGGAAGCTCCCTCGTGCGC
TCTCCTGTTCCGACCCTGCCGCTTACCGGATACCTGTCCGCCTTTCTCCCTTCGGGAAGCGTGGCGCTTT
CTCAATGCTCACGCTGTAGGTATCTCAGTTCGGTGTAGGTCGTTCGCTCCAAGCTGGGCTGTGTGCACGA
ACCCCCCGTTCAGCCCGACCGCTGCGCCTTATCCGGTAACTATCGTCTTGAGTCCAACCCGGTAAGACAC
GACTTATCGCCACTGGCAGCAGCCACTGGTAACAGGATTAGCAGAGCGAGGTATGTAGGCGGTGCTACAG
AGTTCTTGAAGTGGTGGCCTAACTACGGCTACACTAGAAGGACAGTATTTGGTATCTGCGCTCTGCTGAA
GCCAGTTACCTTCGGAAAAAGAGTTGGTAGCTCTTGATCCGGCAAACAAACCACCGCTGGTAGCGGTGGT
TTTTTTGTTTGCAAGCAGCAGATTACGCGCAGAAAAAAAGGATCTCAAGAAGATCCTTTGATCTTTTCTA
CGGGGTCTGACGCTCAGTGGAACGAAAACTCACGTTAAGGGATTTTGGTCATGAGATTATCAAAAAGGAT
CTTCACCTAGATCCTTTTAAATTAAAAATGAAGTTTTAAATCAATCTAAAGTATATATGAGTAAACTTGG
TCTGACAGTTACCAATGCTTAATCAGTGAGGCACCTATCTCAGCGATCTGTCTATTTCGTTCATCCATAG
TTGCCTGACTCCCCGTCGTGTAGATAACTACGATACGGGAGGGCTTACCATCTGGCCCCAGTGCTGCAAT
GATACCGCGAGACCCACGCTCACCGGCTCCAGATTTATCAGCAATAAACCAGCCAGCCGGAAGGGCCGAG
CGCAGAAGTGGTCCTGCAACTTTATCCGCCTCCATCCAGTCTATTAATTGTTGCCGGGAAGCTAGAGTAA
GTAGTTCGCCAGTTAATAGTTTGCGCAACGTTGTTGCCATTGCTACAGGCATCGTGGTGTCACGCTCGTC
GTTTGGTATGGCTTCATTCAGCTCCGGTTCCCAACGATCAAGGCGAGTTACATGATCCCCCATGTTGTGC
AAAAAAGCGGTTAGCTCCTTCGGTCCTCCGATCGTTGTCAGAAGTAAGTTGGCCGCAGTGTTATCACTCA
TGGTTATGGCAGCACTGCATAATTCTCTTACTGTCATGCCATCCGTAAGATGCTTTTCTGTGACTGGTGA
GTACTCAACCAAGTCATTCTGAGAATAGTGTATGCGGCGACCGAGTTGCTCTTGCCCGGCGTCAATACGG
GATAATACCGCGCCACATAGCAGAACTTTAAAAGTGCTCATCATTGGAAAACGTTCTTCGGGGCGAAAAC
TCTCAAGGATCTTACCGCTGTTGAGATCCAGTTCGATGTAACCCACTCGTGCACCCAACTGATCTTCAGC
ATCTTTTACTTTCACCAGCGTTTCTGGGTGAGCAAAAACAGGAAGGCAAAATGCCGCAAAAAAGGGAATA
AGGGCGACACGGAAATGTTGAATACTCATACTCTTCCTTTTTCAATATTATTGAAGCATTTATCAGGGTT
ATTGTCTCATGAGCGGATACATATTTGAATGTATTTAGAAAAATAAACAAATAGGGGTTCCGCGCACATT
TCCCCGAAAAGTGCCACCTGACGTC
