Features (pLannotate 1.2.2; 24 found; start..end, strand, type, name):
      1..204     +  promoter       CMV promoter: human cytomegalovirus (CMV) immediate early promoter
    200..233     +  LTR            5' LTR (truncated) (fragment): truncated 5' long terminal repeat (LTR) from HIV-1
    249..267     +  promoter       T7 promoter: promoter for bacteriophage T7 RNA polymerase
    270..578     +  CDS            APLF (fragment): APLF_HUMAN - Also known as C2orf13, PALF, XIP1. Experimental evidence at protein level: Swiss-Prot protein existence level 1. Nuclease involved in single-strand and double-strand DNA break repair (PubMed:17353262, PubMed:17396150). Recruited to sites of DNA damage through interaction with poly(ADP-ribose), a polymeric post- translational modification synthesized transiently at sites of chromosomal damage to accelerate DNA strand break repair reactions (PubMed:17353262, PubMed:17396150, PubMed:21211721). Displays apurinic- apyrimidinic (AP) endonuclease and 3'-5' exonuclease activities in vitro
    603..632     +  CDS            T7 tag (gene 10 leader) (fragment): leader peptide from bacteriophage T7 gene 10 promotes efficient translation in E. coli
    636..659     +  CDS            Xpress™ tag: Xpress™ epitope tag, including an enterokinase recognition and cleavage site
    666..1376    +  CDS            mRuby2: mRuby2 is a basic (constitutively fluorescent) red fluorescent protein published in 2012, derived from Entacmaea quadricolor. It has moderate acid sensitivity.
   1440..1458    -  promoter       SP6 promoter: promoter for bacteriophage SP6 RNA polymerase
   1484..1708    +  polyA_signal   bGH poly(A) signal: bovine growth hormone polyadenylation signal
   1712..1733    +  promoter       SV40 promoter (fragment): SV40 enhancer and early promoter
   1754..2182    +  rep_origin     f1 ori (sequence partly withheld): f1 bacteriophage origin of replication; arrow indicates direction of (+) strand synthesis
   2196..2525    +  promoter       SV40 promoter: SV40 enhancer and early promoter
   2592..3383    +  CDS            neo: KKA2_KLEPN - Also known as kan, nptII. Experimental evidence at protein level: Swiss-Prot protein existence level 1. Resistance to kanamycin, neomycin, paromomycin, ribostamycin, butirosin and gentamicin B. From Klebsiella pneumoniae.
   3407..3565    +  CDS            ble (fragment): BLE_KLEPN - Experimental evidence at protein level: Swiss-Prot protein existence level 1. Binding protein with a strong affinity to the bleomycin family of antibiotics. Binds to CL990; an antimitotic-antibiotic compound. From Klebsiella pneumoniae.
   3560..3681    +  polyA_signal   SV40 poly(A) signal: SV40 polyadenylation signal
   3754..3770    -  protein_bind   lac operator: The lac repressor binds to the lac operator to inhibit transcription in E. coli. This inhibition can be relieved by adding lactose or isopropyl-β-D-thiogalactopyranoside (IPTG). lac repressor encoded by lacI
   3778..3808    -  promoter       lac promoter: promoter for the E. coli lac operon
   3823..3844    -  protein_bind   CAP binding site: CAP binding activates transcription in the presence of cAMP. E. coli catabolite activator protein
   3857..3949    -  CDS            lacI (fragment): lac repressor; lacI; The lac repressor binds to the lac operator to inhibit transcription in E. coli. This inhibition can be relieved by adding lactose or isopropyl-β-D-thiogalactopyranoside (IPTG).
   4132..4720    -  rep_origin     ori: high-copy-number ColE1/pMB1/pBR322/pUC origin of replication
   4891..5751    -  CDS            AmpR: β-lactamase; bla; confers resistance to ampicillin, carbenicillin, and related antibiotics
   5752..5856    -  promoter       AmpR promoter: bla
   5915..5967    -  misc_feature   bom (fragment): basis of mobility region from pBR322
   6122..6501    +  enhancer       CMV enhancer: human cytomegalovirus immediate early enhancer
>Addgene plasmid #110650 | pcDNA3-PBZ-mRuby2 | addgene full sequence | sequence record 217739 | Addgene NGS Result
GTGATGCGGTTTTGGCAGTACATCAATGGGCGTGGATAGCGGTTTGACTCACGGGGATTTCCAAGTCTCC
ACCCCATTGACGTCAATGGGAGTTTGTTTTGGCACCAAAATCAACGGGACTTTCCAAAATGTCGTAACAA
CTCCGCCCCATTGACGCAAATGGGCGGTAGGCGTGTACGGTGGGAGGTCTATATAAGCAGAGCTCTCTGG
CTAACTAGAGAACCCACTGCTTACTGGCTTATCGAAATTAATACGACTCACTATAGGGAGACCCAAGCTT
ACCGGTCACCATGGACTACAAAGACGATGACGACAAGCTTGCGGCCGCGAATTCAGGAAACAAGGTCAAG
AGGACATCCTGCATGTATGGGGCAAACTGCTATAGGAAGAATCCTGTTCATTTTCAACATTTTAGCCATC
CTGGTGATAGTGATTATGGAGGTGTTCAAATCGTGGGCCAAGATGAGACTGATGACCGGCCTGAATGTCC
CTATGGACCATCCTGTTATAGGAAGAATCCCCAGCACAAGATAGAATATAGACATAATACGCTTCCAGTG
AGAAATGTTTTAGATGAATCGGTACCAGTCGACTCTAGAAGAGCTAGCATGACTGGTGGACAGCAAATGG
GTCGGGATCTGTACGACGATGACGATAAGGATCCGATGGTGTCTAAGGGCGAAGAGCTGATCAAGGAAAA
TATGCGTATGAAGGTGGTCATGGAAGGTTCGGTCAACGGCCACCAATTCAAATGCACAGGTGAAGGAGAA
GGCAATCCGTACATGGGAACTCAAACCATGAGGATCAAAGTCATCGAGGGAGGACCCCTGCCATTTGCCT
TTGACATTCTTGCCACGTCGTTCATGTATGGCAGCCGTACTTTTATCAAGTACCCGAAAGGCATTCCTGA
TTTCTTTAAACAGTCCTTTCCTGAGGGTTTTACTTGGGAAAGAGTTACGAGATACGAAGATGGTGGAGTC
GTCACCGTCATGCAGGACACCAGCCTTGAGGATGGCTGTCTCGTTTACCACGTCCAAGTCAGAGGGGTAA
ACTTTCCCTCCAATGGTCCCGTGATGCAGAAGAAGACCAAGGGTTGGGAGCCTAATACAGAGATGATGTA
TCCAGCAGATGGTGGTCTGAGGGGATACACTCATATGGCACTGAAAGTTGATGGTGGTGGCCATCTGTCT
TGCTCTTTCGTAACAACTTACAGGTCAAAAAAGACCGTCGGGAACATCAAGATGCCCGGTATCCATGCCG
TTGATCACCGCCTGGAAAGGTTAGAGGAAAGTGACAATGAAATGTTCGTAGTACAACGCGAACACGCAGT
TGCCAAGTTCGCCGGGCTTGGTGGTGGGATGGACGAGCTGTACAAGTAAGAATTCTGCAGATATCCATCA
CACTGGCGGCCGCTCGAGCATGCATCTAGAGGGCCCTATTCTATAGTGTCACCTAAATGCTAGAGCTCGC
TGATCAGCCTCGACTGTGCCTTCTAGTTGCCAGCCATCTGTTGTTTGCCCCTCCCCCGTGCCTTCCTTGA
CCCTGGAAGGTGCCACTCCCACTGTCCTTTCCTAATAAAATGAGGAAATTGCATCGCATTGTCTGAGTAG
GTGTCATTCTATTCTGGGGGGTGGGGTGGGGCAGGACAGCAAGGGGGAGGATTGGGAAGACAATAGCAGG
CATGCTGGGGATGCGGTGGGCTCTATGGCTTCTGAGGCGGAAAGAACCAGCTGGGGCTCTAGGGGGTATC
CCC
[124 nt withheld, positions 1754-1877]
C
[91 nt withheld, positions 1879-1969]
A
[49 nt withheld, positions 1971-2019]
CCTTTGACGTTGGAGTCCACGTTCTTT
[37 nt withheld, positions 2047-2083]
ACCCTATCTCGGTCTATTCTTTTGATTTATAAGGGATTTTGCCGATTTCGGCCTATTGGTTAAAAAATGA
GCTGATTTAACAAAAATTTAACGCGAATTAATTCTGTGGAATGTGTGTCAGTTAGGGTGTGGAAAGTCCC
CAGGCTCCCCAGCAGGCAGAAGTATGCAAAGCATGCATCTCAATTAGTCAGCAACCAGGTGTGGAAAGTC
CCCAGGCTCCCCAGCAGGCAGAAGTATGCAAAGCATGCATCTCAATTAGTCAGCAACCATAGTCCCGCCC
CTAACTCCGCCCATCCCGCCCCTAACTCCGCCCAGTTCCGCCCATTCTCCGCCCCATGGCTGACTAATTT
TTTTTATTTATGCAGAGGCCGAGGCCGCCTCTGCCTCTGAGCTATTCCAGAAGTAGTGAGGAGGCTTTTT
TGGAGGCCTAGGCTTTTGCAAAAAGCTCCCGGGAGCTTGTATATCCATTTTCGGATCTGATCAAGAGACA
GGATGAGGATCGTTTCGCATGATTGAACAAGATGGATTGCACGCAGGTTCTCCGGCCGCTTGGGTGGAGA
GGCTATTCGGCTATGACTGGGCACAACAGACAATCGGCTGCTCTGATGCCGCCGTGTTCCGGCTGTCAGC
GCAGGGGCGCCCGGTTCTTTTTGTCAAGACCGACCTGTCCGGTGCCCTGAATGAACTGCAGGACGAGGCA
GCGCGGCTATCGTGGCTGGCCACGACGGGCGTTCCTTGCGCAGCTGTGCTCGACGTTGTCACTGAAGCGG
GAAGGGACTGGCTGCTATTGGGCGAAGTGCCGGGGCAGGATCTCCTGTCATCTCACCTTGCTCCTGCCGA
GAAAGTATCCATCATGGCTGATGCAATGCGGCGGCTGCATACGCTTGATCCGGCTACCTGCCCATTCGAC
CACCAAGCGAAACATCGCATCGAGCGAGCACGTACTCGGATGGAAGCCGGTCTTGTCGATCAGGATGATC
TGGACGAAGAGCATCAGGGGCTCGCGCCAGCCGAACTGTTCGCCAGGCTCAAGGCGCGCATGCCCGACGG
CGAGGATCTCGTCGTGACCCATGGCGATGCCTGCTTGCCGAATATCATGGTGGAAAATGGCCGCTTTTCT
GGATTCATCGACTGTGGCCGGCTGGGTGTGGCGGACCGCTATCAGGACATAGCGTTGGCTACCCGTGATA
TTGCTGAAGAGCTTGGCGGCGAATGGGCTGACCGCTTCCTCGTGCTTTACGGTATCGCCGCTCCCGATTC
GCAGCGCATCGCCTTCTATCGCCTTCTTGACGAGTTCTTCTGAGCGGGACTCTGGGGTTCGAAATGACCG
ACCAAGCGACGCCCAACCTGCCATCACGAGATTTCGATTCCACCGCCGCCTTCTATGAAAGGTTGGGCTT
CGGAATCGTTTTCCGGGACGCCGGCTGGATGATCCTCCAGCGCGGGGATCTCATGCTGGAGTTCTTCGCC
CACCCCAACTTGTTTATTGCAGCTTATAATGGTTACAAATAAAGCAATAGCATCACAAATTTCACAAATA
AAGCATTTTTTTCACTGCATTCTAGTTGTGGTTTGTCCAAACTCATCAATGTATCTTATCATGTCTGTAT
ACCGTCGACCTCTAGCTAGAGCTTGGCGTAATCATGGTCATAGCTGTTTCCTGTGTGAAATTGTTATCCG
CTCACAATTCCACACAACATACGAGCCGGAAGCATAAAGTGTAAAGCCTGGGGTGCCTAATGAGTGAGCT
AACTCACATTAATTGCGTTGCGCTCACTGCCCGCTTTCCAGTCGGGAAACCTGTCGTGCCAGCTGCATTA
ATGAATCGGCCAACGCGCGGGGAGAGGCGGTTTGCGTATTGGGCGCTCTTCCGCTTCCTCGCTCACTGAC
TCGCTGCGCTCGGTCGTTCGGCTGCGGCGAGCGGTATCAGCTCACTCAAAGGCGGTAATACGGTTATCCA
CAGAATCAGGGGATAACGCAGGAAAGAACATGTGAGCAAAAGGCCAGCAAAAGGCCAGGAACCGTAAAAA
GGCCGCGTTGCTGGCGTTTTTCCATAGGCTCCGCCCCCCTGACGAGCATCACAAAAATCGACGCTCAAGT
CAGAGGTGGCGAAACCCGACAGGACTATAAAGATACCAGGCGTTTCCCCCTGGAAGCTCCCTCGTGCGCT
CTCCTGTTCCGACCCTGCCGCTTACCGGATACCTGTCCGCCTTTCTCCCTTCGGGAAGCGTGGCGCTTTC
TCATAGCTCACGCTGTAGGTATCTCAGTTCGGTGTAGGTCGTTCGCTCCAAGCTGGGCTGTGTGCACGAA
CCCCCCGTTCAGCCCGACCGCTGCGCCTTATCCGGTAACTATCGTCTTGAGTCCAACCCGGTAAGACACG
ACTTATCGCCACTGGCAGCAGCCACTGGTAACAGGATTAGCAGAGCGAGGTATGTAGGCGGTGCTACAGA
GTTCTTGAAGTGGTGGCCTAACTACGGCTACACTAGAAGAACAGTATTTGGTATCTGCGCTCTGCTGAAG
CCAGTTACCTTCGGAAAAAGAGTTGGTAGCTCTTGATCCGGCAAACAAACCACCGCTGGTAGCGGTGGTT
TTTTTGTTTGCAAGCAGCAGATTACGCGCAGAAAAAAAGGATCTCAAGAAGATCCTTTGATCTTTTCTAC
GGGGTCTGACGCTCAGTGGAACGAAAACTCACGTTAAGGGATTTTGGTCATGAGATTATCAAAAAGGATC
TTCACCTAGATCCTTTTAAATTAAAAATGAAGTTTTAAATCAATCTAAAGTATATATGAGTAAACTTGGT
CTGACAGTTACCAATGCTTAATCAGTGAGGCACCTATCTCAGCGATCTGTCTATTTCGTTCATCCATAGT
TGCCTGACTCCCCGTCGTGTAGATAACTACGATACGGGAGGGCTTACCATCTGGCCCCAGTGCTGCAATG
ATACCGCGAGACCCACGCTCACCGGCTCCAGATTTATCAGCAATAAACCAGCCAGCCGGAAGGGCCGAGC
GCAGAAGTGGTCCTGCAACTTTATCCGCCTCCATCCAGTCTATTAATTGTTGCCGGGAAGCTAGAGTAAG
TAGTTCGCCAGTTAATAGTTTGCGCAACGTTGTTGCCATTGCTACAGGCATCGTGGTGTCACGCTCGTCG
TTTGGTATGGCTTCATTCAGCTCCGGTTCCCAACGATCAAGGCGAGTTACATGATCCCCCATGTTGTGCA
AAAAAGCGGTTAGCTCCTTCGGTCCTCCGATCGTTGTCAGAAGTAAGTTGGCCGCAGTGTTATCACTCAT
GGTTATGGCAGCACTGCATAATTCTCTTACTGTCATGCCATCCGTAAGATGCTTTTCTGTGACTGGTGAG
TACTCAACCAAGTCATTCTGAGAATAGTGTATGCGGCGACCGAGTTGCTCTTGCCCGGCGTCAATACGGG
ATAATACCGCGCCACATAGCAGAACTTTAAAAGTGCTCATCATTGGAAAACGTTCTTCGGGGCGAAAACT
CTCAAGGATCTTACCGCTGTTGAGATCCAGTTCGATGTAACCCACTCGTGCACCCAACTGATCTTCAGCA
TCTTTTACTTTCACCAGCGTTTCTGGGTGAGCAAAAACAGGAAGGCAAAATGCCGCAAAAAAGGGAATAA
GGGCGACACGGAAATGTTGAATACTCATACTCTTCCTTTTTCAATATTATTGAAGCATTTATCAGGGTTA
TTGTCTCATGAGCGGATACATATTTGAATGTATTTAGAAAAATAAACAAATAGGGGTTCCGCGCACATTT
CCCCGAAAAGTGCCACCTGACGTCGACGGATCGGGAGATCTCCCGATCCCCTATGGTGCACTCTCAGTAC
AATCTGCTCTGATGCCGCATAGTTAAGCCAGTATCTGCTCCCTGCTTGTGTGTTGGAGGTCGCTGAGTAG
TGCGCGAGCAAAATTTAAGCTACAACAAGGCAAGGCTTGACCGACAATTGCATGAAGAATCTGCTTAGGG
TTAGGCGTTTTGCGCTGCTTCGCGATGTACGGGCCAGATATACGCGTTGACATTGATTATTGACTAGTTA
TTAATAGTAATCAATTACGGGGTCATTAGTTCATAGCCCATATATGGAGTTCCGCGTTACATAACTTACG
GTAAATGGCCCGCCTGGCTGACCGCCCAACGACCCCCGCCCATTGACGTCAATAATGACGTATGTTCCCA
TAGTAACGCCAATAGGGACTTTCCATTGACGTCAATGGGTGGAGTATTTACGGTAAACTGCCCACTTGGC
AGTACATCAAGTGTATCATATGCCAAGTACGCCCCCTATTGACGTCAATGACGGTAAATGGCCCGCCTGG
CATTATGCCCAGTACATGACCTTATGGGACTTTCCTACTTGGCAGTACATCTACGTATTAGTCATCGCTA
TTACCATG
